>Addgene plasmid #128390 | pJL1-MBP-4xDQNAT | addgene full sequence | sequence record 260183 | Addgene NGS Result
TGGAAAAACGCCAGCAACGCGATCCCGCGAAATTAATACGACTCACTATAGGGAGACCACAACGGTTTCC
CTCTAGAAATAATTTTGTTTAACTTTAAGAAGGAGATATACATATGAAAATCGAAGAAGGTAAACTGGTA
ATCTGGATTAACGGCGATAAAGGCTATAACGGTCTCGCTGAAGTCGGTAAGAAATTCGAGAAAGATACCG
GAATTAAAGTCACCGTTGAGCATCCGGATAAACTGGAAGAGAAATTCCCACAGGTTGCGGCAACTGGCGA
TGGCCCTGACATTATCTTCTGGGCACACGACCGCTTTGGTGGCTACGCTCAATCTGGCCTGTTGGCTGAA
ATCACCCCGGACAAAGCGTTCCAGGACAAGCTGTATCCGTTTACCTGGGATGCCGTACGTTACAACGGCA
AGCTGATTGCTTACCCGATCGCTGTTGAAGCGTTATCGCTGATTTATAACAAAGATCTGCTGCCGAACCC
GCCAAAAACCTGGGAAGAGATCCCGGCGCTGGATAAAGAACTGAAAGCGAAAGGTAAGAGCGCGCTGATG
TTCAACCTGCAAGAACCGTACTTCACCTGGCCGCTGATTGCTGCTGACGGGGGTTATGCGTTCAAGTATG
AAAACGGCAAGTACGACATTAAAGACGTGGGCGTGGATAACGCTGGCGCGAAAGCGGGTCTGACCTTCCT
GGTTGACCTGATTAAAAACAAACACATGAATGCAGACACCGATTACTCCATCGCAGAAGCTGCCTTTAAT
AAAGGCGAAACAGCGATGACCATCAACGGCCCGTGGGCATGGTCCAACATCGACACCAGCAAAGTGAATT
ATGGTGTAACGGTACTGCCGACCTTCAAGGGTCAACCATCCAAACCGTTCGTTGGCGTGCTGAGCGCAGG
TATTAACGCCGCCAGTCCGAACAAAGAGCTGGCGAAAGAGTTCCTCGAAAACTATCTGCTGACTGATGAA
GGTCTGGAAGCGGTTAATAAAGACAAACCGCTGGGTACCGTAGCGCTGAAGTCTTACGAGGAAGAGTTGG
CGAAAGATCCACGTATTGCCGCCACCATGGAAAACGCCCAGAAAGGTGAAATCATGCCGAACATCCCGCA
GATGTCCGCTTTCTGGTATGCCGTGCGTACTGCGGTGATCAACGCCGCCAGCGGTCGTCAGACTGTCGAT
GAAGCCCTGAAAGACGCGCAGACTCGTATCACCAAGCTCGAGGATCAGAACGCGACCGGCGGTGACCAAA
ATGCCACAGGTGGCGATCAAAACGCCACCGGCGGTGACCAGAATGCGACAGTCGACCATCACCATCATCA
CCATTAAGTCGACCGGCTGCTAACAAAGCCCGAAAGGAAGCTGAGTTGGCTGCTGCCACCGCTGAGCAAT
AACTAGCATAACCCCTTGGGGCCTCTAAACGGGTCTTGAGGGGTTTTTTGCTGAAAGCCAATTCTGATTA
GAAAAACTCATCGAGCATCAAATGAAACTGCAATTTATTCATATCAGGATTATCAATACCATATTTTTGA
AAAAGCCGTTTCTGTAATGAAGGAGAAAACTCACCGAGGCAGTTCCATAGGATGGCAAGATCCTGGTATC
GGTCTGCGATTCCGACTCGTCCAACATCAATACAACCTATTAATTTCCCCTCGTCAAAAATAAGGTTATC
AAGTGAGAAATCACCATGAGTGACGACTGAATCCGGTGAGAATGGCAAAAGCTTATGCATTTCTTTCCAG
ACTTGTTCAACAGGCCAGCCATTACGCTCGTCATCAAAATCACTCGCATCAACCAAACCGTTATTCATTC
GTGATTGCGCCTGAGCGAGACGAAATACGCGATCGCTGTTAAAAGGACAATTACAAACAGGAATCGAATG
CAACCGGCGCAGGAACACTGCCAGCGCATCAACAATATTTTCACCTGAATCAGGATATTCTTCTAATACC
TGGAATGCTGTTTTCCCGGGGATCGCAGTGGTGAGTAACCATGCATCATCAGGAGTACGGATAAAATGCT
TGATGGTCGGAAGAGGCATAAATTCCGTCAGCCAGTTTAGTCTGACCATCTCATCTGTAACATCATTGGC
AACGCTACCTTTGCCATGTTTCAGAAACAACTCTGGCGCATCGGGCTTCCCATACAATCGATAGATTGTC
GCACCTGATTGCCCGACATTATCGCGAGCCCATTTATACCCATATAAATCAGCATCCATGTTGGAATTTA
ATCGCGGCTTCGAGCAAGACGTTTCCCGTTGAATATGGCTCATAACACCCCTTGTATTACTGTTTATGTA
AGCAGACAGTTTTATTGTTCATGATGATATATTTTTATCTTGTGCAATGTAACATCAGAGATTTTGAGAC
ACAACGTGAGATCAAAGGATCTTCTTGAGATCCTTTTTTTCTGCGCGTAATCTGCTGCTTGCAAACAAAA
AAACCACCGCTACCAGCGGTGGTTTGTTTGCCGGATCAAGAGCTACCAACTCTTTTTCCGAAGGTAACTG
GCTTCAGCAGAGCGCAGATACCAAATACTGTTCTTCTAGTGTAGCCGTAGTTAGGCCACCACTTCAAGAA
CTCTGTAGCACCGCCTACATACCTCGCTCTGCTAATCCTGTTACCAGTGGCTGCTGCCAGTGGCGATAAG
TCGTGTCTTACCGGGTTGGACTCAAGACGATAGTTACCGGATAAGGCGCAGCGGTCGGGCTGAACGGGGG
GTTCGTGCACACAGCCCAGCTTGGAGCGAACGACCTACACCGAACTGAGATACCTACAGCGTGAGCTATG
AGAAAGCGCCACGCTTCCCGAAGGGAGAAAGGCGGACAGGTATCCGGTAAGCGGCAGGGTCGGAACAGGA
GAGCGCACGAGGGAGCTTCCAGGGGGAAACGCCTGGTATCTTTATAGTCCTGTCGGGTTTCGCCACCTCT
GACTTGAGCGTCGATTTTTGTGATGCTCGTCAGGGGGGCGGAGCCTA
Features (pLannotate 1.2.2; 7 found; start..end, strand, type, name):
     34..52      +  promoter       T7 promoter: promoter for bacteriophage T7 RNA polymerase
     84..106     +  RBS            RBS: efficient ribosome binding site from bacteriophage T7 gene 10 (Olins and Rangwala, 1989)
    114..1214    +  CDS            MBP: maltose binding protein from E. coli; malE (mutated); This version of the gene does not encode a signal sequence, so MBP will remain in the cytosol.
   1346..1395    +  CDS            SET1 (fragment): solubility-enhancement tag derived from T7 phage gene 10B
   1403..1450    +  terminator     T7 terminator: transcription terminator for bacteriophage T7 RNA polymerase
   1468..2283    -  CDS            KanR: aminoglycoside phosphotransferase; aph(3')-Ia; confers resistance to kanamycin in bacteria or G418 (Geneticin®) in eukaryotes
   2405..6       +  rep_origin     ori (across the origin): high-copy-number ColE1/pMB1/pBR322/pUC origin of replication
