[The description below was written by a language model from this plasmid's Addgene catalogue record and pLannotate feature annotations shown in this document.]
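Description:
pJL1-MBP-4xDQNAT is a compact (about 3 kb) bacterial expression plasmid built on the pJL1 backbone, a minimal T7-driven vector intended here for in vitro (cell-free) protein synthesis. It is propagated in E. coli as a high-copy plasmid through a ColE1/pUC-type origin of replication and is selected with kanamycin via an aminoglycoside phosphotransferase (KanR) gene, which lies on the opposite strand to the expression cassette.

The payload is E. coli maltose binding protein, cloned between NdeI and SalI sites downstream of a T7 promoter and the strong ribosome binding site from phage T7 gene 10, and followed by a T7 terminator. The annotated MBP coding sequence lacks a signal peptide, so the protein is not directed to the periplasm. At its C terminus, MBP is fused to four tandem copies of the DQNAT sequon, an acceptor motif for bacterial N-linked glycosylation by oligosaccharyltransferases, followed by a 6xHis tag for affinity purification and detection. These C-terminal tags are listed in the catalogue record but were not picked up by the automated annotation. The annotation instead labels a short stretch just before the terminator as a fragment of a T7 gene 10B-derived solubility tag, which the catalogue entry does not mention and which may simply reflect backbone sequence. The insert carries an A302T mutation that the depositor states does not affect function, and the MBP-4xDQNAT portion derives from an earlier pTrc99A-based construct.

The plasmid serves as a template for producing a glycosylatable carrier or acceptor protein, in the context of work on cell-free, on-demand production of conjugate vaccines.
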