Addgene plasmid #128390: pJL1-MBP-4xDQNAT
Purpose: In vitro expression of E. coli MBP with C terminal 4xDQNAT glycosylation sites
Depositing lab: Michael Jewett. Depositing organization: Northwestern University. Publication: On-demand biomanufacturing of protective conjugate vaccines. Stark JC, Jaroentomeechai T, Moeller TD, Hershewe JM, Warfel KF, Moricz BS, Martini AM, Dubner RS, Hsu KJ, Stevenson TC, Jones BD, DeLisa MP, Jewett MC. Sci Adv. 2021 Feb 3;7(6). pii: 7/6/eabe9444. doi: 10.1126/sciadv.abe9444. Print 2021 Feb. PubMed 33536221.
Backbone
  Vector backbone: pJL1
  Backbone size w/o insert (bp): 1765
  Total vector size (bp): 2989
  Vector type: Bacterial Expression
Growth in bacteria
  Bacterial resistance: Kanamycin, 50 μg/mL
  Growth temperature: 37°C
  Growth strain: DH5alpha
  Copy number: High Copy
Gene/Insert
  Gene/Insert name: Maltose binding protein
  Species: E. coli
  Insert size (bp): 1227
  Mutation: A302T- please see depositor comment
  Promoter: T7
  Tag / fusion protein: 4xDQNAT glycosylation tag (C terminal on insert); 6xHis tag (C terminal on insert)
  Cloning method: Restriction Enzyme; 5′ cloning site NdeI (not destroyed); 3′ cloning site SalI (not destroyed)
  Sequencing primers: 5′ TAATACGACTCACTATAGGG; 3′ TAGTTATTGCTCAGCGGTGG
Resource information
  A portion of this plasmid was derived from a plasmid made by: E. coli MBP 4xDQNAT is from pTrc99A-MBP-4x-DQNAT Valderrama-Rincon, et al. doi.org/10.1038/nchembio.921
Terms and licenses: Academic/Nonprofit Terms; Industry Terms: Not Available to Industry
Depositor comments: Depositor confirms mutation does not affect plasmid function.
How to cite: pJL1-MBP-4xDQNAT was a gift from Michael Jewett (Addgene plasmid # 128390 ; http://n2t.net/addgene:128390 ; RRID:Addgene_128390)
